Addgene plasmid #124657: PH-Btk-mRuby2
Purpose: PI(3,4,5)P3 probe. PH domain of BTK fused with mRuby2
Depositing lab: Cheng-han Yu. Publication: Tail domains of myosin-1e regulate phosphatidylinositol signaling and F-actin polymerization at the ventral layer of podosomes. Zhang Y, Cao F, Zhou Y, Feng Z, Sit B, Krendel M, Yu CH. Mol Biol Cell. 2019 Mar 1;30(5):622-635. doi: 10.1091/mbc.E18-06-0398. Epub 2019 Jan 2. PubMed 30601698.
Backbone
  Vector backbone: pmRuby2-N1
  Vector type: Mammalian Expression
  Selectable markers: Neomycin (select with G418)
Growth in bacteria
  Bacterial resistance: Kanamycin, 50 μg/mL
  Growth temperature: 37°C
  Growth strain: DH5alpha
  Copy number: High Copy
Gene/Insert
  Gene/Insert name: BTK (alt name: PH domain of Bruton tyrosine kinase (aa 1–177))
  Species: H. sapiens (human)
  Mutation: contains only the PH domain of Bruton tyrosine kinase (aa 1–177)
  GenBank ID: NM_000061.2
  Entrez Gene: BTK (a.k.a. AGMX1, AT, ATK, BPK, IGHD3, IMD1, PSCTK1, XLA)
  Tag / fusion protein: mRuby2 (C terminal on backbone)
  Cloning method: Restriction Enzyme; 5′ cloning site EcoRI (not destroyed); 3′ cloning site BamHI (not destroyed)
  Sequencing primers: 5′ CMV-F; 3′ SV40-R
Terms and licenses: Academic/Nonprofit Terms; Industry Terms: Not Available to Industry
How to cite: PH-Btk-mRuby2 was a gift from Cheng-han Yu (Addgene plasmid # 124657 ; http://n2t.net/addgene:124657 ; RRID:Addgene_124657)
