[The description below was written by a language model from this plasmid's Addgene catalogue record and pLannotate feature annotations shown in this document.]
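Description:
PH-Btk-mRuby2 is a mammalian expression plasmid built on the pmRuby2-N1 backbone that encodes a fluorescent biosensor for the membrane lipid PI(3,4,5)P3. The insert is the pleckstrin homology (PH) domain of human Bruton tyrosine kinase, residues 1–177 only, cloned between the EcoRI and BamHI sites of the multiple cloning site so that it reads in frame into the backbone's mRuby2, a constitutively fluorescent red protein, at its C terminus. Transcription of the fusion is driven by the human cytomegalovirus immediate early enhancer and promoter and terminated by an SV40 polyadenylation signal. The short large T antigen fragment annotated between mRuby2 and this signal most likely reflects the SV40-derived 3′ region rather than an expressed element.

The plasmid is propagated in E. coli at high copy from a ColE1/pUC-type origin, and it also carries an f1 phage origin. A single NeoR/KanR gene (Tn5 aminoglycoside phosphotransferase) serves both hosts. A bacterial bla-type promoter drives it for kanamycin selection in bacteria, and the adjacent SV40 enhancer/early promoter, together with the HSV TK poly(A) signal, drives it for G418 selection of stably transfected mammalian cells. The small RSF ori, ble and bGH poly(A) fragments in the annotation are partial matches and are unlikely to be functional parts.

Because the BTK PH domain binds PI(3,4,5)P3, the red fusion is recruited to membranes where this lipid accumulates. This allows PI3-kinase-dependent signalling to be imaged in live cells. The associated study concerns phosphatidylinositol signalling and F-actin polymerization at podosomes.
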