Features (pLannotate 1.2.2; 16 found; start..end, strand, type, name):
      1..51      +  rep_origin     RSF ori (fragment): Plasmids containing the RSF 1030 origin of replication can be propagated in E. coli cells that contain additional plasmids with compatible origins.
    119..422     +  enhancer       CMV enhancer: human cytomegalovirus immediate early enhancer
    423..626     +  promoter       CMV promoter: human cytomegalovirus (CMV) immediate early promoter
    649..692     +  misc_feature   MCS (fragment): multiple cloning site
    708..1238    +  CDS            BTK (fragment): BTK_HUMAN - Also known as AGMX1, ATK, BPK. Experimental evidence at protein level: Swiss-Prot protein existence level 1. Non-receptor tyrosine kinase indispensable for B lymphocyte development, differentiation and signaling. Binding of antigen to the B-cell antigen receptor (BCR) triggers signaling that ultimately leads to B-cell activation. After BCR engagement and activation at the plasma membrane, phosphorylates PLCG2 at several sites, igniting the downstream signaling pathway through calcium mobilization, followed by activation of the protein kinase C (PKC) family members. PLCG2 phosphoryl
   1257..1967    +  CDS            mRuby2: mRuby2 is a basic (constitutively fluorescent) red fluorescent protein published in 2012, derived from Entacmaea quadricolor. It has moderate acid sensitivity.
   1986..2069    +  CDS            large T antigen (fragment): large T antigen from SV40 (simian virus 40)
   2092..2213    +  polyA_signal   SV40 poly(A) signal: SV40 polyadenylation signal
   2247..2675    -  rep_origin     f1 ori (sequence partly withheld): f1 bacteriophage origin of replication; arrow indicates direction of (+) strand synthesis
   2702..2806    +  promoter       AmpR promoter: bla
   2808..3165    +  promoter       SV40 promoter: SV40 enhancer and early promoter
   3200..3994    +  CDS            NeoR/KanR: aminoglycoside phosphotransferase from Tn5; aph(3')-II (or nptII); confers resistance to neomycin, kanamycin, and G418 (Geneticin®)
   4015..4167    +  CDS            ble (fragment): BLE_KLEPN - Experimental evidence at protein level: Swiss-Prot protein existence level 1. Binding protein with a strong affinity to the bleomycin family of antibiotics. Binds to CL990; an antimitotic-antibiotic compound. From Klebsiella pneumoniae.
   4226..4273    +  polyA_signal   HSV TK poly(A) signal: herpes simplex virus thymidine kinase polyadenylation signal (Cole and Stacy, 1985)
   4364..4380    -  polyA_signal   bGH poly(A) signal (fragment): bovine growth hormone polyadenylation signal
   4602..5190    +  rep_origin     ori: high-copy-number ColE1/pMB1/pBR322/pUC origin of replication
>Addgene plasmid #124657 | PH-Btk-mRuby2 | addgene full sequence | sequence record 243614 | Addgene NGS Result
CATGTTCTTTCCTGCGTTATCCCCTGATTCTGTGGATAACCGTATTACCGCCATGCATTAGTTATTAATA
GTAATCAATTACGGGGTCATTAGTTCATAGCCCATATATGGAGTTCCGCGTTACATAACTTACGGTAAAT
GGCCCGCCTGGCTGACCGCCCAACGACCCCCGCCCATTGACGTCAATAATGACGTATGTTCCCATAGTAA
CGCCAATAGGGACTTTCCATTGACGTCAATGGGTGGAGTATTTACGGTAAACTGCCCACTTGGCAGTACA
TCAAGTGTATCATATGCCAAGTACGCCCCCTATTGACGTCAATGACGGTAAATGGCCCGCCTGGCATTAT
GCCCAGTACATGACCTTATGGGACTTTCCTACTTGGCAGTACATCTACGTATTAGTCATCGCTATTACCA
TGGTGATGCGGTTTTGGCAGTACATCAATGGGCGTGGATAGCGGTTTGACTCACGGGGATTTCCAAGTCT
CCACCCCATTGACGTCAATGGGAGTTTGTTTTGGCACCAAAATCAACGGGACTTTCCAAAATGTCGTAAC
AACTCCGCCCCATTGACGCAAATGGGCGGTAGGCGTGTACGGTGGGAGGTCTATATAAGCAGAGCTGGTT
TAGTGAACCGTCAGATCCGCTAGCGCTACCGGACTCAGATCTCGAGCTCAAGCTTCGAATTCCAGAAAGA
AGAAGCTATGGCCGCAGTGATTCTGGAGAGCATCTTTCTGAAGCGATCCCAACAGAAAAAGAAAACATCA
CCTCTAAACTTCAAGAAGCGCCTGTTTCTCTTGACCGTGCACAAACTCTCCTACTATGAGTATGACTTTG
AACGTGGGAGAAGAGGCAGTAAGAAGGGTTCAATAGATGTTGAGAAGATCACTTGTGTTGAAACAGTGGT
TCCTGAAAAAAATCCTCCTCCAGAAAGACAGATTCCGAGAAGAGGTGAAGAGTCCAGTGAAATGGAGCAA
ATTTCAATCATTGAAAGGTTCCCTTATCCCTTCCAGGTTGTATATGATGAAGGGCCTCTCTACGTCTTCT
CCCCAACTGAAGAACTAAGGAAGCGGTGGATTCACCAGCTCAAAAACGTAATCCGGTACAACAGTGATCT
GGTTCAGAAATATCACCCTTGCTTCTGGATCGATGGGCAGTATCTCTGCTGCTCTCAGACAGCCAAAAAT
GCTATGGGCTGCCAAATTTTGGAGAACAGGAATGGAAGCTTAAAACCGGATCCACCGGTCGCCACCATGG
TGTCTAAGGGCGAAGAGCTGATCAAGGAAAATATGCGTATGAAGGTGGTCATGGAAGGTTCGGTCAACGG
CCACCAATTCAAATGCACAGGTGAAGGAGAAGGCAATCCGTACATGGGAACTCAAACCATGAGGATCAAA
GTCATCGAGGGAGGACCCCTGCCATTTGCCTTTGACATTCTTGCCACGTCGTTCATGTATGGCAGCCGTA
CTTTTATCAAGTACCCGAAAGGCATTCCTGATTTCTTTAAACAGTCCTTTCCTGAGGGTTTTACTTGGGA
AAGAGTTACGAGATACGAAGATGGTGGAGTCGTCACCGTCATGCAGGACACCAGCCTTGAGGATGGCTGT
CTCGTTTACCACGTCCAAGTCAGAGGGGTAAACTTTCCCTCCAATGGTCCCGTGATGCAGAAGAAGACCA
AGGGTTGGGAGCCTAATACAGAGATGATGTATCCAGCAGATGGTGGTCTGAGGGGATACACTCATATGGC
ACTGAAAGTTGATGGTGGTGGCCATCTGTCTTGCTCTTTCGTAACAACTTACAGGTCAAAAAAGACCGTC
GGGAACATCAAGATGCCCGGTATCCATGCCGTTGATCACCGCCTGGAAAGGTTAGAGGAAAGTGACAATG
AAATGTTCGTAGTACAACGCGAACACGCAGTTGCCAAGTTCGCCGGGCTTGGTGGTGGGATGGACGAGCT
GTACAAGTAAGCGGCCGCGACTCTAGATCATAATCAGCCATACCACATTTGTAGAGGTTTTACTTGCTTT
AAAAAACCTCCCACACCTCCCCCTGAACCTGAAACATAAAATGAATGCAATTGTTGTTGTTAACTTGTTT
ATTGCAGCTTATAATGGTTACAAATAAAGCAATAGCATCACAAATTTCACAAATAAAGCATTTTTTTCAC
TGCATTCTAGTTGTGGTTTGTCCAAACTCATCAATGTATCTTAAGGCGTAAATTGTAAGCGTTAATATTT
TGTTAAAATTCGCGTTAAATTTTTGTTAAATCAGCTCATTTTTTAACCAATAGGCCGAAATCGGCAAAAT
CCCTTATAAATCAAAAGAATAGACCGAGATAGGGT
[37 nt withheld, positions 2346-2382]
AAAGAACGTGGACTCCAACGTCAAAGG
[49 nt withheld, positions 2410-2458]
T
[91 nt withheld, positions 2460-2550]
G
[124 nt withheld, positions 2552-2675]
CAGGTGGCACTTTTCGGGGAAATGTGCGCGGAACCCCTATTTGTTTATTTTTCTAAATACATTCAAATAT
GTATCCGCTCATGAGACAATAACCCTGATAAATGCTTCAATAATATTGAAAAAGGAAGAGTCCTGAGGCG
GAAAGAACCAGCTGTGGAATGTGTGTCAGTTAGGGTGTGGAAAGTCCCCAGGCTCCCCAGCAGGCAGAAG
TATGCAAAGCATGCATCTCAATTAGTCAGCAACCAGGTGTGGAAAGTCCCCAGGCTCCCCAGCAGGCAGA
AGTATGCAAAGCATGCATCTCAATTAGTCAGCAACCATAGTCCCGCCCCTAACTCCGCCCATCCCGCCCC
TAACTCCGCCCAGTTCCGCCCATTCTCCGCCCCATGGCTGACTAATTTTTTTTATTTATGCAGAGGCCGA
GGCCGCCTCGGCCTCTGAGCTATTCCAGAAGTAGTGAGGAGGCTTTTTTGGAGGCCTAGGCTTTTGCAAA
GATCGATCAAGAGACAGGATGAGGATCGTTTCGCATGATTGAACAAGATGGATTGCACGCAGGTTCTCCG
GCCGCTTGGGTGGAGAGGCTATTCGGCTATGACTGGGCACAACAGACAATCGGCTGCTCTGATGCCGCCG
TGTTCCGGCTGTCAGCGCAGGGGCGCCCGGTTCTTTTTGTCAAGACCGACCTGTCCGGTGCCCTGAATGA
ACTGCAAGACGAGGCAGCGCGGCTATCGTGGCTGGCCACGACGGGCGTTCCTTGCGCAGCTGTGCTCGAC
GTTGTCACTGAAGCGGGAAGGGACTGGCTGCTATTGGGCGAAGTGCCGGGGCAGGATCTCCTGTCATCTC
ACCTTGCTCCTGCCGAGAAAGTATCCATCATGGCTGATGCAATGCGGCGGCTGCATACGCTTGATCCGGC
TACCTGCCCATTCGACCACCAAGCGAAACATCGCATCGAGCGAGCACGTACTCGGATGGAAGCCGGTCTT
GTCGATCAGGATGATCTGGACGAAGAGCATCAGGGGCTCGCGCCAGCCGAACTGTTCGCCAGGCTCAAGG
CGAGCATGCCCGACGGCGAGGATCTCGTCGTGACCCATGGCGATGCCTGCTTGCCGAATATCATGGTGGA
AAATGGCCGCTTTTCTGGATTCATCGACTGTGGCCGGCTGGGTGTGGCGGACCGCTATCAGGACATAGCG
TTGGCTACCCGTGATATTGCTGAAGAGCTTGGCGGCGAATGGGCTGACCGCTTCCTCGTGCTTTACGGTA
TCGCCGCTCCCGATTCGCAGCGCATCGCCTTCTATCGCCTTCTTGACGAGTTCTTCTGAGCGGGACTCTG
GGGTTCGAAATGACCGACCAAGCGACGCCCAACCTGCCATCACGAGATTTCGATTCCACCGCCGCCTTCT
ATGAAAGGTTGGGCTTCGGAATCGTTTTCCGGGACGCCGGCTGGATGATCCTCCAGCGCGGGGATCTCAT
GCTGGAGTTCTTCGCCCACCCTAGGGGGAGGCTAACTGAAACACGGAAGGAGACAATACCGGAAGGAACC
CGCGCTATGACGGCAATAAAAAGACAGAATAAAACGCACGGTGTTGGGTCGTTTGTTCATAAACGCGGGG
TTCGGTCCCAGGGCTGGCACTCTGTCGATACCCCACCGAGACCCCATTGGGGCCAATACGCCCGCGTTTC
TTCCTTTTCCCCACCCCACCCCCCAAGTTCGGGTGAAGGCCCAGGGCTCGCAGCCAACGTCGGGGCGGCA
GGCCCTGCCATAGCCTCAGGTTACTCATATATACTTTAGATTGATTTAAAACTTCATTTTTAATTTAAAA
GGATCTAGGTGAAGATCCTTTTTGATAATCTCATGACCAAAATCCCTTAACGTGAGTTTTCGTTCCACTG
AGCGTCAGACCCCGTAGAAAAGATCAAAGGATCTTCTTGAGATCCTTTTTTTCTGCGCGTAATCTGCTGC
TTGCAAACAAAAAAACCACCGCTACCAGCGGTGGTTTGTTTGCCGGATCAAGAGCTACCAACTCTTTTTC
CGAAGGTAACTGGCTTCAGCAGAGCGCAGATACCAAATACTGTTCTTCTAGTGTAGCCGTAGTTAGGCCA
CCACTTCAAGAACTCTGTAGCACCGCCTACATACCTCGCTCTGCTAATCCTGTTACCAGTGGCTGCTGCC
AGTGGCGATAAGTCGTGTCTTACCGGGTTGGACTCAAGACGATAGTTACCGGATAAGGCGCAGCGGTCGG
GCTGAACGGGGGGTTCGTGCACACAGCCCAGCTTGGAGCGAACGACCTACACCGAACTGAGATACCTACA
GCGTGAGCTATGAGAAAGCGCCACGCTTCCCGAAGGGAGAAAGGCGGACAGGTATCCGGTAAGCGGCAGG
GTCGGAACAGGAGAGCGCACGAGGGAGCTTCCAGGGGGAAACGCCTGGTATCTTTATAGTCCTGTCGGGT
TTCGCCACCTCTGACTTGAGCGTCGATTTTTGTGATGCTCGTCAGGGGGGCGGAGCCTATGGAAAAACGC
CAGCAACGCGGCCTTTTTACGGTTCCTGGCCTTTTGCTGGCCTTTTGCTCA
